Addgene plasmid #145439: pGBW-m4046193
Purpose: Yeast Expression plasmid for SARS-CoV-2 E (envelope)
Depositing lab: Ginkgo Bioworks & Benjie Chen. Depositing organization: Ginkgo Bioworks.
Backbone
  Vector backbone: AmpR; 2u URA3
  Backbone size w/o insert (bp): 4078
  Vector type: Yeast Expression
  Selectable markers: URA3
Growth in bacteria
  Bacterial resistance: Ampicillin, 100 μg/mL
  Growth temperature: 37°C
  Growth strain: DH5alpha
  Copy number: High Copy
Gene/Insert
  Gene/Insert name: SARS-CoV-2 E (envelope) (alt names: envelope protein; E protein)
  Species: S. cerevisiae (budding yeast); Severe acute respiratory syndrome coronavirus 2
  Insert size (bp): 221
  Mutation: Saccharomyces cerevisiae recode 1
  Entrez Gene: E (a.k.a. GU280_gp04)
  Promoter: pGAL1
  Tag / fusion protein: Cleavable thrombin;StrepII (C terminal on backbone)
  Cloning method: Unknown
Resource information
  A portion of this plasmid was derived from a plasmid made by: GinkgoBioworks
Depositor comments: NCBI Reference Sequence: YP_009724392.1Created by gene synthesis with Not1 site.
How to cite: pGBW-m4046193 was a gift from Ginkgo Bioworks & Benjie Chen (Addgene plasmid # 145439 ; http://n2t.net/addgene:145439 ; RRID:Addgene_145439)
