[The description below was written by a language model from this plasmid's Addgene catalogue record and pLannotate feature annotations shown in this document.]
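Description:
pGBW-m4046193 is an episomal yeast expression plasmid, also a shuttle vector for E. coli, that carries the SARS-CoV-2 envelope (E) protein gene. In bacteria it replicates from a ColE1/pUC-type origin and is selected with ampicillin through a β-lactamase gene, which the feature table places downstream of a cat promoter. A rop coding sequence is annotated next to AmpR, although the catalogue entry lists the plasmid as high copy. Short phage T3 and T7 early terminators and a tonB terminator flank the bacterial modules, presumably insulating them from read-through transcription. In Saccharomyces cerevisiae the 2μ origin supports multicopy maintenance. The URA3 marker, with its own promoter fragment, allows selection in uracil auxotrophs and can be counterselected with 5-fluoroorotic acid.

The payload is a synthetic E open reading frame of about 220 bp, recoded for S. cerevisiae codon usage ("recode 1") and based on the NCBI reference protein sequence. It lies between the galactose-inducible, Gal4-regulated GAL1 promoter and a CYC1 terminator fragment. According to the record, the backbone supplies a C-terminal thrombin-cleavable StrepII tag. This tag is not annotated separately in the feature table, but it would fall in the short gap between the E coding sequence and the terminator. It would permit affinity capture on Strep-Tactin resin followed by proteolytic removal of the tag.

E is a small viroporin that forms pentameric ion-conducting pores in membranes and takes part in virion assembly. The stated purpose is simply yeast expression of E. The inducible, tagged design would suit controlled production for purification or for functional and toxicity studies, though the record does not specify such uses.
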