Features (pLannotate 1.2.2; 13 found; start..end, strand, type, name):
     25..466     +  promoter       GAL1 promoter: S. cerevisiae GAL1; inducible promoter, regulated by Gal4
    478..702     +  CDS            E: VEMP_SARS2 - Experimental evidence at protein level: Swiss-Prot protein existence level 1. Plays a central role in virus morphogenesis and assembly. Acts as a viroporin and self-assembles in host membranes forming pentameric protein-lipid pores that allow ion transport. Also plays a role in the induction of apoptosis (By similarity). Regulates the localization of S protein at cis-Golgi, the place of virus budding (PubMed:33229438). May act by slowing down the cell secretory pathway (PubMed:33229438). May interfere with tight-junction stability by interacting with host MPP5. This would result i
    773..945     +  terminator     CYC1 terminator (fragment): S. cerevisiae CYC1; transcription terminator for CYC1
    981..1157    +  promoter       URA3 promoter (fragment): S. cerevisiae URA3
   1158..1961    +  CDS            URA3: orotidine-5'-phosphate decarboxylase, required for uracil biosynthesis; S. cerevisiae URA3; yeast auxotrophic marker, counterselectable with 5-fluoroorotic acid (5-FOA)
   2044..3026    -  rep_origin     2μ ori: yeast 2μ plasmid origin of replication
   3104..3133    +  terminator     T3Te terminator: phage T3 early transcription terminator
   3155..3742    +  rep_origin     ori: high-copy-number ColE1/pMB1/pBR322/pUC origin of replication
   3754..3781    -  terminator     T7Te terminator: phage T7 early transcription terminator
   3805..3996    -  CDS            rop: Rop protein, which maintains plasmids at low copy number; rop
   3997..4857    -  CDS            AmpR: β-lactamase; bla; confers resistance to ampicillin, carbenicillin, and related antibiotics
   4858..4960    -  promoter       cat promoter: promoter of the E. coli cat gene encoding chloramphenicol acetyltransferase
   4961..4992    -  terminator     tonB terminator: bidirectional E. coli tonB-P14 transcription terminator
>Addgene plasmid #145439 | pGBW-m4046193 | depositor full sequence | sequence record 287616 | Full Sequence
GCGGCCGCTTGCTATATTGAAGTACGGATTAGAAGCCGCCGAGCGGGCGACAGCCCTCCGACGGAAGACT
CTCCTCCGTGCGTCCTCGTCTTCACCGGTCGCGTTCCTGAAACGCAGATGTGCCTCGCGCCGCACTGCTC
CGAACAATAAAGATTCTACAATACTAGCTTTTATGGTTATGAAGAGGAAAAATTGGCAGTAACCTGGCCC
CACAAACCTTCAAATTAACGAATCAAATTAACAACCATAGGATGATAATGCGATTAGTTTTTTAGCCTTA
TTTCTGGGGTAATTAATCAGCGAAGCGATGATTTTTGATCTATTAACAGATATATAAATGGAAAAGCTGC
ATAACCACTTTAACTAATACTTTCAACATTTTCAGTTTGTATTACTTCTTATTCAAATGTCATAAAAGTA
TCAACAAAAAATTGTTAATATACCTCTATACTTTAACGTCAAGGAGAAAAAACTATAATGTATTCTTTTG
TTAGCGAGGAAACGGGAACTCTTATAGTAAACTCGGTGCTATTATTCCTGGCTTTCGTCGTTTTTCTCTT
GGTTACCTTAGCAATTTTGACTGCCTTGAGGTTGTGTGCGTACTGCTGTAATATCGTCAACGTTTCATTG
GTCAAGCCTTCTTTCTACGTTTACTCCAGAGTCAAAAATTTGAACTCCTCTCGCGTCCCAGATTTATTGG
TTCTCGTGCCGAGAGGTTCTTGGAGCCATCCGCAGTTTGAAAAATAAACAGGCCCCTTTTCCTTTGTCGA
TATCATGTAATTAGTTATGTCACGCTTACATTCACGCCCTCCTCCCACATCCGCTCTAACCGAAAAGGAA
GGAGTTAGACAACCTGAAGTCTAGGTCCCTATTTATTTTTTTTAATAGTTATGTTAGTATTAAGAACGTT
ATTTATATTTCAAATTTTTCTTTTTTTTCTGTACAAAGCGGCCGCCGAACCACTAGTGCACTGCAGTACA
CGGTTTCCTTGAAATTTTTTTGATTCGGTAATCTCCGAACAGAAGGAAGAACGAAGGAAGGAGCACAGAC
TTAGATTGGTATATATACGCATATGTAGTGTTGAAGAAACATGAAATTGCCCAGTATTCTTAACCCAACT
GCACAGAACAAAAACGTGCAGGAAACGAAGATAAATCATGTCGAAAGCTACATATAAGGAACGTGCTGCT
ACTCATCCTAGTCCTGTTGCTGCCAAGCTATTTAATATCATGCACGAAAAGCAAACAAACTTGTGTGCTT
CATTGGATGTTCGTACCACCAAGGAATTACTGGAGTTAGTTGAAGCATTAGGTCCCAAAATTTGTTTACT
AAAAACACATGTGGATATCTTGACTGATTTTTCCATGGAGGGCACAGTTAAGCCGCTAAAGGCATTATCC
GCCAAGTACAATTTTTTACTCTTCGAGGACAGAAAATTTGCTGACATTGGTAATACAGTCAAATTGCAGT
ACTCTGCGGGTGTATACAGAATAGCAGAATGGGCAGACATTACGAATGCACACGGTGTGGTGGGCCCAGG
TATTGTTAGCGGTTTGAAGCAGGCGGCAGAAGAAGTAACAAAGGAACCTAGAGGCCTTTTGATGTTAGCA
GAATTGTCATGCAAGGGCTCCCTATCTACTGGAGAATATACTAAGGGTACTGTTGACATTGCGAAGAGCG
ACAAAGATTTTGTTATCGGCTTTATTGCTCAAAGAGACATGGGTGGAAGAGATGAAGGTTACGATTGGTT
GATTATGACACCCGGTGTGGGTTTAGATGACAAGGGAGATGCATTGGGTCAACAGTATAGAACCGTGGAT
GATGTGGTTTCTACAGGATCTGACATTATTATTGTTGGAAGAGGACTATTTGCAAAGGGAAGGGATGCTA
AGGTAGAGGGTGAACGTTACAGAAAAGCAGGCTGGGAAGCATATTTGAGAAGATGCGGCCAGCAAAACTA
AAAAACTGTATTATAAGTAAATGCATGTATACTAAACTCACAAATTAGAGCTTCAATTTAATTATATCAG
TTATTACCCGAGTAACGAAGCATCTGTGCTTCATTTTGTAGAACAAAAATGCAACGCGAGAGCGCTAATT
TTTCAAACAAAGAATCTGAGCTGCATTTTTACAGAACAGAAATGCAACGCGAAAGCGCTATTTTACCAAC
GAAGAATCTGTGCTTCATTTTTGTAAAACAAAAATGCAACGCGAGAGCGCTAATTTTTCAAACAAAGAAT
CTGAGCTGCATTTTTACAGAACAGAAATGCAACGCGAGAGCGCTATTTTACCAACAAAGAATCTATACTT
CTTTTTTGTTCTACAAAAATGCATCCCGAGAGCGCTATTTTTCTAACAAAGCATCTTAGATTACTTTTTT
TCTCCTTTGTGCGCTCTATAATGCAGTCTCTTGATAACTTTTTGCACTGTAGGTCCGTTAAGGTTAGAAG
AAGGCTACTTTGGTGTCTATTTTCTCTTCCATAAAAAAAGCCTGACTCCACTTCCCGCGTTTACTGATTA
CTAGCGAAGCTGCGGGTGCATTTTTTCAAGATAAAGGCATCCCCGATTATATTCTATACCGATGTGGATT
GCGCATACTTTGTGAACAGAAAGTGATAGCGTTGATGATTCTTCATTGGTCAGAAAATTATGAACGGTTT
CTTCTATTTTGTCTCTATATACTACGTATAGGAAATGTTTACATTTTCGTATTGTTTTCGATTCACTCTA
TGAATAGTTCTTACTACAATTTTTTTGTCTAAAGAGTAATACTAGAGATAAACATAAAAAATGTAGAGGT
CGAGTTTAGATGCAAGTTCAAGGAGCGAAAGGTGGATGGGTAGGTTATATAGGGATATAGCACAGAGATA
TATAGCAAAGAGATACTTTTGAGCAATGTTTGTGGAAGCGGTATTCGCAATATTTTAGTAGCTCGTTACA
GTCCGGTGCGTTTTTGGTTTTTTGAAAGTGCGTCATCAGAGCGCTTTTGGTTTTCAAAAGCGCTCTGAAG
TTCCTATACTTTCTAGCTAGAGAATAGGAACTTCCCGAGCGGCCGCGTGTTACAAGCTTGACTCCAGCGT
AACTGGACTGCAATCAACTCACTGGCTCACCTTCACGGGTGGGCCTTTCTTCGGTAGAAAATCAAAGGAT
CTTCTTGAGATCCTTTTTTTCTGCGCGTAATCTGCTGCTTGCAAACAAAAAAACCACCGCTACCAGCGGT
GGTTTGTTTGCCGGATCAAGAGCTACCAACTCTTTTTCCGAGGTAACTGGCTTCAGCAGAGCGCAGATAC
CAAATACTGTTCTTCTAGTGTAGCCGTAGTTAGGCCACCACTTCAAGAACTCTGTAGCACCGCCTACATA
CCTCGCTCTGCTAATCCTGTTACCAGTGGCTGCTGCCAGTGGCGATAAGTCGTGTCTTACCGGGTTGGAC
TCAAGACGATAGTTACCGGATAAGGCGCAGCGGTCGGGCTGAACGGGGGGTTCGTGCACACAGCCCAGCT
TGGAGCGAACGACCTACACCGAACTGAGATACCTACAGCGTGAGCTATGAGAAAGCGCCACGCTTCCCGA
AGGGAGAAAGGCGGACAGGTATCCGGTAAGCGGCAGGGTCGGAACAGGAGAGCGCACGAGGGAGCTTCCA
GGGGTAAACGCCTGGTATCTTTATAGTCCTGTCGGGTTTCGCCACCTCTGACTTGAGCATCGATTTTTGT
GATGCTCGTCAGGGGGGCGGAGCCTATGGAAAAACGCCAGCAACGCAGAAAGGCCCACCCGAAGGTGAGC
CAGGTGATTACATTTGGGCCCTCATCAGAGGTTTTCACCGTCATCACCGAAACGCGCGAGGCAGCTGCGG
TAAAGCTCATCAGCGTGGTCGTGAAGCGATTCACAGATGTCTGCCTGTTCATCCGCGTCCAGCTCGTTGA
GTTTCTCCAGAAGCGTTAATGTCTGGCTTCTGATAAAGCGGGCCATGTTAAGGGCGGTTTTTTCCTGTTT
GGTCACTTACCAATGCTTAATCAGTGAGGCACCTATCTCAGCGATCTGTCTATTTCGTTCATCCATAGTT
GCCTGACTCCCCGTCGTGTAGATAACTACGATGCGGGAGGGCTTACCATCTGGCCCCAGTGCTGCAATGA
TACCGCGAGACCCACGCTCACCGGCTCCAGATTTATCAGCAATAAACCAGCCAGCCGGGAGGGCCGAGCG
CAGAAGTGATCCTGCAACTTTATCCGCCTCCATCCAGTCTATTAATTGTTGCCGGGAAGCTAGAGTAAGT
AGTTCGCCAGTTAATAGTTTGCGCAACGTTGTTGCCATTGCTACAGGCATCGTGGTGTCACGCTCGTCGT
TTGGTATGGCTTCATTCAGCTCCGGTTCCCAACGATCAAGGCGAGTTACATGATCCCCCATGTTGTGCAA
AAAAGCGGTTAGCTCCTTCGGTCCTCCGATCGTTGCCAGAAGTAAGTTGGCCGCAGTGTTATCACTCATG
GTTATGGCAGCACTGCATAATTCTCTTACTGTCATGCCATCCGTGAGATGCTTTTCTGTGACTGGTGAGT
ACTCAACCAAGTCATTCTGAGAATAGTGTATGCGGCGACCGAGTTGCTCTTGCCCGGCGTCAATACGGGA
TAATACCGCGCCACATAGCAGAACTTTAAAAGTGCTCATCATTGGAAAACGTTCTTCGGGGCGTAAACTC
TCAAGGATCTTACCGCTGTTGAGATCCAGTTCGATGTAACCCACTCGTGCACCCAACTGATCTTCAGCAT
CTTTTACTTTCACCAGCGTTTCTGGGTGAGCAAAAACAGGAAGGCAAAATGCCGCAAAAAAGGGAATAAG
GGCGACACGGAAATGTTGAATACTCATTTTAGCTTCCTTAGCTCCTGAAAATCTCGATAACTCAAAAAAT
ACGCCCGGTAGTGATCTTATTTCATTATGGTGAAAGTTGGAACCTCTTACGTGCCGATCAAGTCAAAAGC
CTCCGGTCGGAGGCTTTTGACTTTCTGCTATGGAGGTCAGGTATGATTTAAATGGTCAGTTAGA
